>Addgene plasmid #60347 | pET-22HT-MSI1(7-192)G35D | addgene partial sequence | sequence record 98891 | T7 5'-TAATACGACTCACTATAGGG-3'
TTTAACTTTAAGAAGGAGATATACATATGCATCATCATCATCATCACGGCGAAAACCTGTATTTTCAGGG
CGGATCCCAGCCCGGCCTCGCCTCCCCGGACTCGCCGCACGACCCCTGCAAGATGTTCATCGGAGGACTC
AGTTGGCAGACCACGCAGGAAGATCTGCGCGAATACTTCGGCCAGTTCGGGGAGGTGAAAGAGTGTCTGG
TGATGCGGGACCCCCTGACCAAAAGATCCAGGGGTTTCGGCTTCGTCACTTTCATGGACCAGGCGGGGGT
GGATAAAGTGCTGGCGCAATCGCGGCACGAGCTCGACTCCAAAACAATTGACCCCAAGGTGGCCTTTCCT
CGAAGAGCACAGCCTAAGATGGTCACTCGGACGAAGAAGATCTTCGTGGGGGGGCTGTCTGTGAACACCA
CGGTGGAAGATGTGAAACACTATTTCGAGCAGTTCGGAAAGGTGGATGATGCCATGCTGATGTTCGACAA
AACCACCAACAGGCACAGAGGGTTTGGATTTGTCACGTTTGAGAGCGAGGACATCGTAGAGAAAGTTTGT
GAGATCCACTTCCATGAAATCAACAACAAAATGGTGGAATGCAAGAAAGCCCAGCCAAAGGAGGTGATGT
CCCCGTGAAAGCTTGCGGCC
