>Addgene plasmid #60347 | pET-22HT-MSI1(7-192)G35D | addgene partial sequence | sequence record 109881 | T7term 5'-GCTAGTTATTGCTCAGCGG-3'
GCCGGATCTCAGTGGTGGTGGTGGTGGTGCTCGAGTGCGGCCGCAAGCTTTCACGGGGACATCACCTCCT
TTGGCTGGGCTTTCTTGCATTCCACCATTTTGTTGTTGATTTCATGGAAGTGGATCTCACAAACTTTCTC
TACGATGTCCTCGCTCTCAAACGTGACAAATCCAAACCCTCTGTGCCTGTTGGTGGTTTTGTCGAACATC
AGCATGGCATCATCCACCTTTCCGAACTGCTCGAAATAGTGTTTCACATCTTCCACCGTGGTGTTCACAG
ACAGCCCCCCCACGAAGATCTTCTTCGTCCGAGTGACCATCTTAGGCTGTGCTCTTCGAGGAAAGGCCAC
CTTGGGGTCAATTGTTTTGGAGTCGAGCTCGTGCCGCGATTGCGCCAGCACTTTATCCACCCCCGCCTGG
TCCATGAAAGTGACGAAGCCGAAACCCCTGGATCTTTTGGTCAGGGGGTCCCGCATCACCAGACACTCTT
TCACCTCCCCGAACTGGCCGAAGTATTCGCGCAGATCTTCCTGCGTGGTCTGCCAACTGAGTCCTCCGAT
GAACATCTTGCAGGGGTCGTGCGGCGAGTCCGGGGAGGCGAGGCCGGGCTGGGATCCGCCCTGAAAATAC
AGGTTTTCGCCGTGATGATGATGATGATGCATATGTATATCTCCTTCTTAAAGTTAAACAAAATTATTTC
TA
