[The description below was written by a language model from this plasmid's Addgene catalogue record.]
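Description:
pET-22HT-MSI1(7-192)G35D is a bacterial expression plasmid built on a modified pET-22b backbone, designated pET-22HT. In this derivative, the pelB periplasmic leader sequence of the parent vector has been replaced with a His6-Gly tag followed by a TEV protease recognition site, so the encoded protein should remain in the cytoplasm rather than being exported. The construct is about 6 kb in total, is recorded as high copy, and is selected with ampicillin. No feature table is supplied with the record, so details such as the origin of replication and other backbone elements are not individually documented here.

The insert is a 573 bp fragment of mouse Msi1 (Musashi-1) encoding amino acids 7–192, the RNA-binding domain region of the protein, carrying a G35D point substitution. It was cloned between BamHI and HindIII sites, both of which are retained, placing it in frame downstream of the N-terminal His tag and TEV site. Expression is driven by the T7 promoter, which requires a host strain that supplies T7 RNA polymerase. The His tag allows purification of the recombinant protein by immobilised metal affinity chromatography, and TEV cleavage can then remove the tag to leave a near-native RNA-binding fragment.

The plasmid is the mutant counterpart of a wild-type MSI1(7–192) construct in the same vector. It comes from a study of allosteric inhibition of this stem cell RNA-binding protein by an intermediary metabolite, and is suited to producing the G35D variant for comparison with wild type. The record does not state the specific functional effect of the mutation.
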