Addgene plasmid #60347: pET-22HT-MSI1(7-192)G35D
Purpose: G35D mutant of the mouse MSI1 RBD
Depositing lab: Sean Ryder. Depositing organization: University of Massachusetts, Worcester. Publication: Allosteric inhibition of a stem cell RNA-binding protein by an intermediary metabolite. Clingman CC, Deveau LM, Hay SA, Genga RM, Shandilya SM, Massi F, Ryder SP. Elife. 2014 Jun 16:e02848. doi: 10.7554/eLife.02848. PubMed 24935936.
Backbone
  Vector backbone: pET-22b
  Backbone manufacturer: Invitrogen
  Backbone size w/o insert (bp): 5400
  Total vector size (bp): 6000
  Modifications to backbone: pelB leader sequence was replaced with a His6-Gly tag followed by a TEV protease site. See pET-22HT-MSI1 (7–192) Addgene plasmid # 60245
  Vector type: Bacterial Expression
Growth in bacteria
  Bacterial resistance: Ampicillin, 100 μg/mL
  Growth temperature: 37°C
  Growth strain: DH5alpha
  Copy number: High Copy
Gene/Insert
  Gene/Insert name: mouse MSI1 (7-192)
  Species: M. musculus (mouse)
  Insert size (bp): 573
  Mutation: G35D; contains amino acids 7-192 of Msi1
  GenBank ID: NM_008629.1
  Entrez Gene: Msi1 (a.k.a. Msi1h, Musahi1, m-Msi-1)
  Promoter: T7
  Tag / fusion protein: His (N terminal on backbone); TEV protease site (N terminal on backbone)
  Cloning method: Restriction Enzyme; 5′ cloning site BamHI (not destroyed); 3′ cloning site HindIII (not destroyed)
  Sequencing primers: 5′ T7; 3′ T7-term
Terms and licenses: Academic/Nonprofit Terms; Industry Terms: Not Available to Industry
How to cite: pET-22HT-MSI1(7-192)G35D was a gift from Sean Ryder (Addgene plasmid # 60347 ; http://n2t.net/addgene:60347 ; RRID:Addgene_60347)
